>Addgene plasmid #90411 | MCS Lck only | addgene full sequence | sequence record 178955 | Addgene NGS Result
TAGTTATTAATAGTAATCAATTACGGGGTCATTAGTTCATAGCCCATATATGGAGTTCCGCGTTACATAA
CTTACGGTAAATGGCCCGCCTGGCTGACCGCCCAACGACCCCCGCCCATTGACGTCAATAATGACGTATG
TTCCCATAGTAACGCCAATAGGGACTTTCCATTGACGTCAATGGGTGGAGTATTTACGGTAAACTGCCCA
CTTGGCAGTACATCAAGTGTATCATATGCCAAGTACGCCCCCTATTGACGTCAATGACGGTAAATGGCCC
GCCTGGCATTATGCCCAGTACATGACCTTATGGGACTTTCCTACTTGGCAGTACATCTACGTATTAGTCA
TCGCTATTACCATGGTGATGCGGTTTTGGCAGTACATCAATGGGCGTGGATAGCGGTTTGACTCACGGGG
ATTTCCAAGTCTCCACCCCATTGACGTCAATGGGAGTTTGTTTTGGCACCAAAATCAACGGGACTTTCCA
AAATGTCGTAACAACTCCGCCCCATTGACGCAAATGGGCGGTAGGCGTGTACGGTGGGAGGTCTATATAA
GCAGAGCTGGTTTAGTGAACCGTCAGATCCGCTAGCGCTACCGGACTCAGATCTCGAGCTCAAGCTTCGA
ATTCATGGGCTGTGTCTGCAGCTCAAACCCTGAAGGAGGAGGAGGGGATCCTATGGTGAGCAAGGGCGAG
GAGCTGTTCACCGGGGTGGTGCCCATCCTGGTCGAGCTGGACGGCGACGTAAACGGCCACAAGTTCAGCG
TGTCCGGCGAGGGCGAGGGCGATGCCACCTACGGCAAGCTGACCCTGAAGCTGATCTGCACCACCGGCAA
GCTGCCCGTGCCCTGGCCCACCCTCGTGACCACCCTGGGCTACGGCCTGCAGTGCTTCGCCCGCTACCCC
GACCACATGAAGCAGCACGACTTCTTCAAGTCCGCCATGCCCGAAGGCTACGTCCAGGAGCGCACCATCT
TCTTCAAGGACGACGGCAACTACAAGACCCGCGCCGAGGTGAAGTTCGAGGGCGACACCCTGGTGAACCG
CATCGAGCTGAAGGGCATCGACTTCAAGGAGGACGGCAACATCCTGGGGCACAAGCTGGAGTACAACTAC
AACAGCCACAACGTCTATATCACCGCCGACAAGCAGAAGAACGGCATCAAGGCCAACTTCAAGATCCGCC
ACAACATCGAGGACGGCGGCGTGCAGCTCGCCGACCACTACCAGCAGAACACCCCCATCGGCGACGGCCC
CGTGCTGCTGCCCGACAACCACTACCTGAGCTACCAGTCCAAACTGAGCAAAGACCCCAACGAGAAGCGC
GATCACATGGTCCTGCTGGAGTTCGTGACCGCCGCCTCCGGAGATAACATGGCCATCATCAAGGAGTTCA
TGCGCTTCAAGGTGCACATGGAGGGCTCCGTGAACGGCCACGAGTTCGAGATCGAGGGCGAGGGCGAGGG
CCGCCCCTACGAGGGCACCCAGACCGCCAAGCTGAAGGTGACCAAGGGTGGCCCCCTGCCCTTCGCCTGG
GACATCCTGTCCCCTCAGTTCATGTACGGCTCCAAGGCCTACGTGAAGCACCCCGCCGACATCCCCGACT
ACTTGAAGCTGTCCTTCCCCGAGGGCTTCAAGTGGGAGCGCGTGATGAACTTCGAGGACGGCGGCGTGGT
GACCGTGACCCAGGACTCCTCCCTGCAGGACGGCGAGTTCATCTACAAGGTGAAGCTGCGCGGCACCAAC
TTCCCCTCCGACGGCCCCGTAATGCAGAAGAAGACCATGGGCTGGGAGGCCTCCTCCGAGCGGATGTACC
CCGAGGACGGCGCCCTGAAGGGCGAGATCAAGCAGAGGCTGAAGCTGAAGGACGGCGGCCACTACGACGC
TGAGGTCAAGACCACCTACAAGGCCAAGAAGCCCGTGCAGCTGCCCGGCGCCTACAACGTCAACATCAAG
TTGGACATCACCTCCCACAACGAGGACTACACCATCGTGGAACAGTACGAACGCGCCGAGGGCCGCCACT
CCACCGGCGGCATGTAAGCGGCCGCGACTCTAGATCATAATCAGCCATACCACATTTGTAGAGGTTTTAC
TTGCTTTAAAAAACCTCCCACACCTCCCCCTGAACCTGAAACATAAAATGAATGCAATTGTTGTTGTTAA
CTTGTTTATTGCAGCTTATAATGGTTACAAATAAAGCAATAGCATCACAAATTTCACAAATAAAGCATTT
TTTTCACTGCATTCTAGTTGTGGTTTGTCCAAACTCATCAATGTATCTTAAGGCGTAAATTGTAAGCGTT
AATATTTTGTTAAAATTCGCGTTAAATTTTTGTTAAATCAGCTCATTTTTTAACCAATAGGCCGAAATCG
GCAAAATCCCTTATAAATCAAAAGAATAGACCGAGATAGGGT
[37 nt withheld, positions 2423-2459]
AAAGAACGTGGACTCCAACGTCAAAGG
[49 nt withheld, positions 2487-2535]
T
[91 nt withheld, positions 2537-2627]
G
[124 nt withheld, positions 2629-2752]
CAGGTGGCACTTTTCGGGGAAATGTGCGCGGAACCCCTATTTGTTTATTTTTCTAAATACATTCAAATAT
GTATCCGCTCATGAGACAATAACCCTGATAAATGCTTCAATAATATTGAAAAAGGAAGAGTCCTGAGGCG
GAAAGAACCAGCTGTGGAATGTGTGTCAGTTAGGGTGTGGAAAGTCCCCAGGCTCCCCAGCAGGCAGAAG
TATGCAAAGCATGCATCTCAATTAGTCAGCAACCAGGTGTGGAAAGTCCCCAGGCTCCCCAGCAGGCAGA
AGTATGCAAAGCATGCATCTCAATTAGTCAGCAACCATAGTCCCGCCCCTAACTCCGCCCATCCCGCCCC
TAACTCCGCCCAGTTCCGCCCATTCTCCGCCCCATGGCTGACTAATTTTTTTTATTTATGCAGAGGCCGA
GGCCGCCTCGGCCTCTGAGCTATTCCAGAAGTAGTGAGGAGGCTTTTTTGGAGGCCTAGGCTTTTGCAAA
GATCGATCAAGAGACAGGATGAGGATCGTTTCGCATGATTGAACAAGATGGATTGCACGCAGGTTCTCCG
GCCGCTTGGGTGGAGAGGCTATTCGGCTATGACTGGGCACAACAGACAATCGGCTGCTCTGATGCCGCCG
TGTTCCGGCTGTCAGCGCAGGGGCGCCCGGTTCTTTTTGTCAAGACCGACCTGTCCGGTGCCCTGAATGA
ACTGCAAGACGAGGCAGCGCGGCTATCGTGGCTGGCCACGACGGGCGTTCCTTGCGCAGCTGTGCTCGAC
GTTGTCACTGAAGCGGGAAGGGACTGGCTGCTATTGGGCGAAGTGCCGGGGCAGGATCTCCTGTCATCTC
ACCTTGCTCCTGCCGAGAAAGTATCCATCATGGCTGATGCAATGCGGCGGCTGCATACGCTTGATCCGGC
TACCTGCCCATTCGACCACCAAGCGAAACATCGCATCGAGCGAGCACGTACTCGGATGGAAGCCGGTCTT
GTCGATCAGGATGATCTGGACGAAGAGCATCAGGGGCTCGCGCCAGCCGAACTGTTCGCCAGGCTCAAGG
CGAGCATGCCCGACGGCGAGGATCTCGTCGTGACCCATGGCGATGCCTGCTTGCCGAATATCATGGTGGA
AAATGGCCGCTTTTCTGGATTCATCGACTGTGGCCGGCTGGGTGTGGCGGACCGCTATCAGGACATAGCG
TTGGCTACCCGTGATATTGCTGAAGAGCTTGGCGGCGAATGGGCTGACCGCTTCCTCGTGCTTTACGGTA
TCGCCGCTCCCGATTCGCAGCGCATCGCCTTCTATCGCCTTCTTGACGAGTTCTTCTGAGCGGGACTCTG
GGGTTCGAAATGACCGACCAAGCGACGCCCAACCTGCCATCACGAGATTTCGATTCCACCGCCGCCTTCT
ATGAAAGGTTGGGCTTCGGAATCGTTTTCCGGGACGCCGGCTGGATGATCCTCCAGCGCGGGGATCTCAT
GCTGGAGTTCTTCGCCCACCCTAGGGGGAGGCTAACTGAAACACGGAAGGAGACAATACCGGAAGGAACC
CGCGCTATGACGGCAATAAAAAGACAGAATAAAACGCACGGTGTTGGGTCGTTTGTTCATAAACGCGGGG
TTCGGTCCCAGGGCTGGCACTCTGTCGATACCCCACCGAGACCCCATTGGGGCCAATACGCCCGCGTTTC
TTCCTTTTCCCCACCCCACCCCCCAAGTTCGGGTGAAGGCCCAGGGCTCGCAGCCAACGTCGGGGCGGCA
GGCCCTGCCATAGCCTCAGGTTACTCATATATACTTTAGATTGATTTAAAACTTCATTTTTAATTTAAAA
GGATCTAGGTGAAGATCCTTTTTGATAATCTCATGACCAAAATCCCTTAACGTGAGTTTTCGTTCCACTG
AGCGTCAGACCCCGTAGAAAAGATCAAAGGATCTTCTTGAGATCCTTTTTTTCTGCGCGTAATCTGCTGC
TTGCAAACAAAAAAACCACCGCTACCAGCGGTGGTTTGTTTGCCGGATCAAGAGCTACCAACTCTTTTTC
CGAAGGTAACTGGCTTCAGCAGAGCGCAGATACCAAATACTGTTCTTCTAGTGTAGCCGTAGTTAGGCCA
CCACTTCAAGAACTCTGTAGCACCGCCTACATACCTCGCTCTGCTAATCCTGTTACCAGTGGCTGCTGCC
AGTGGCGATAAGTCGTGTCTTACCGGGTTGGACTCAAGACGATAGTTACCGGATAAGGCGCAGCGGTCGG
GCTGAACGGGGGGTTCGTGCACACAGCCCAGCTTGGAGCGAACGACCTACACCGAACTGAGATACCTACA
GCGTGAGCTATGAGAAAGCGCCACGCTTCCCGAAGGGAGAAAGGCGGACAGGTATCCGGTAAGCGGCAGG
GTCGGAACAGGAGAGCGCACGAGGGAGCTTCCAGGGGGAAACGCCTGGTATCTTTATAGTCCTGTCGGGT
TTCGCCACCTCTGACTTGAGCGTCGATTTTTGTGATGCTCGTCAGGGGGGCGGAGCCTATGGAAAAACGC
CAGCAACGCGGCCTTTTTACGGTTCCTGGCCTTTTGCTGGCCTTTTGCTCACATGTTCTTTCCTGCGTTA
TCCCCTGATTCTGTGGATAACCGTATTACCGCCATGCAT
Features (pLannotate 1.2.2; 15 found; start..end, strand, type, name):
     61..364     +  enhancer       CMV enhancer: human cytomegalovirus immediate early enhancer
    365..568     +  promoter       CMV promoter: human cytomegalovirus (CMV) immediate early promoter
    591..634     +  misc_feature   MCS (fragment): multiple cloning site
    683..1366    +  CDS            mVenus: mVenus is a basic (constitutively fluorescent) yellow fluorescent protein published in 2006, derived from Aequorea victoria. It is reported to be a rapidly-maturing monomer with moderate acid sensitivity.
   1355..2044    +  CDS            mCherry: mCherry is a basic (constitutively fluorescent) red fluorescent protein published in 2004, derived from Discosoma sp.. It is reported to be a very rapidly-maturing monomer with low acid sensitivity.
   2063..2146    +  CDS            large T antigen (fragment): large T antigen from SV40 (simian virus 40)
   2169..2290    +  polyA_signal   SV40 poly(A) signal: SV40 polyadenylation signal
   2324..2752    -  rep_origin     f1 ori (sequence partly withheld): f1 bacteriophage origin of replication; arrow indicates direction of (+) strand synthesis
   2779..2883    +  promoter       AmpR promoter: bla
   2885..3242    +  promoter       SV40 promoter: SV40 enhancer and early promoter
   3277..4071    +  CDS            NeoR/KanR: aminoglycoside phosphotransferase from Tn5; aph(3')-II (or nptII); confers resistance to neomycin, kanamycin, and G418 (Geneticin®)
   4092..4244    +  CDS            ble (fragment): BLE_KLEPN - Experimental evidence at protein level: Swiss-Prot protein existence level 1. Binding protein with a strong affinity to the bleomycin family of antibiotics. Binds to CL990; an antimitotic-antibiotic compound. From Klebsiella pneumoniae.
   4303..4350    +  polyA_signal   HSV TK poly(A) signal: herpes simplex virus thymidine kinase polyadenylation signal (Cole and Stacy, 1985)
   4441..4457    -  polyA_signal   bGH poly(A) signal (fragment): bovine growth hormone polyadenylation signal
   4679..5267    +  rep_origin     ori: high-copy-number ColE1/pMB1/pBR322/pUC origin of replication
