[The description below was written by a language model from this plasmid's Addgene catalogue record and pLannotate feature annotations shown in this document.]
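Description:
MCS Lck only is a mammalian expression plasmid encoding a membrane-anchored tandem fluorescent protein fusion that serves as a control for the MCS+ membrane charge FRET sensor. The catalogue lists the backbone as pcDNA 3. However, the annotated layout has a single NeoR/KanR cassette behind tandem AmpR (bacterial) and SV40 promoters, an HSV TK polyadenylation signal, and an SV40 poly(A) after the insert. Together with kanamycin selection, this looks more like an EGFP-N/C-type vector than classic ampicillin-resistant pcDNA3, and the record does not resolve the difference. The plasmid replicates at high copy in E. coli from a ColE1/pUC-type origin and also carries an f1 origin. The aminoglycoside phosphotransferase gene gives kanamycin resistance in bacteria and could allow G418 selection in mammalian cells. The sequenced record is 5,381 nt, slightly shorter than the listed 5,420 bp.

Expression is driven by the CMV immediate early enhancer and promoter. The insert is described as Lck10 + Venus + mCherry. The feature table shows mVenus followed directly by mCherry, which form the FRET donor–acceptor pair. The Lck10 element, an N-terminal membrane-targeting motif taken from Lck, is not annotated separately but presumably occupies the short interval between the multiple cloning site remnant and mVenus. Small hits to SV40 large T antigen, ble and bGH poly(A) are fragments, likely vector remnants.

According to the stated purpose, this protein attaches to the plasma membrane only through one hydrophobic interaction at the N terminus of the FRET pair. It therefore provides a reference for live-cell FRET measurements made with the full MCS+ sensor.
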