Addgene plasmid #90411: MCS Lck only
Purpose: A control of MCS+ that associated with cell plasma membrane only by one hydrophobic interaction at the N terminus of the FRET pair.
Depositing lab: Katharina Gaus. Depositing organization: University of New South Wales. Publication: A FRET sensor enables quantitative measurements of membrane charges in live cells. Ma Y, Yamamoto Y, Nicovich PR, Goyette J, Rossy J, Gooding JJ, Gaus K. Nat Biotechnol. 2017 Mar 13. doi: 10.1038/nbt.3828. PubMed 28288102.
Backbone
  Vector backbone: pcDNA 3
  Total vector size (bp): 5420
  Vector type: Mammalian Expression
Growth in bacteria
  Bacterial resistance: Kanamycin, 50 μg/mL
  Growth temperature: 37°C
  Growth strain: DH5alpha
  Copy number: High Copy
Gene/Insert
  Gene/Insert name: Lck10+ Venus+mcherry
Terms and licenses: Academic/Nonprofit Terms; Industry Terms: Not Available to Industry
How to cite: MCS Lck only was a gift from Katharina Gaus (Addgene plasmid # 90411 ; http://n2t.net/addgene:90411 ; RRID:Addgene_90411)
